Addgene plasmid #61455: pFF761
Purpose: aTc-inducible SCRIBE_galK(OFF)
Depositing lab: Timothy Lu. Depositing organization: Massachusetts Institute of Technology. Publication: Synthetic biology. Genomically encoded analog memory with precise in vivo DNA writing in living cell populations. Farzadfard F, Lu TK. Science. 2014 Nov 14;346(6211):1256272. doi: 10.1126/science.1256272. PubMed 25395541.
Backbone
  Vector backbone: pZA11
  Backbone manufacturer: Expressys
  Vector type: Synthetic Biology
Growth in bacteria
  Bacterial resistance: Ampicillin, 100 μg/mL
  Growth temperature: 37°C
  Growth strain: DH5alpha
  Copy number: Low Copy
Gene/Insert
  Gene/Insert name: SCRIBE_galK(OFF)
  Species: E. coli
  Promoter: pTetO
  Cloning method: Restriction Enzyme; 5′ cloning site PacI (not destroyed); 3′ cloning site MluI (not destroyed)
  Sequencing primers: 5′ TAAGAAACCATTATTATCATGAC; 3′ GGGCGGCGGATTTGTCCTAC
Terms and licenses: Academic/Nonprofit Terms; Industry Terms: Not Available to Industry
How to cite: pFF761 was a gift from Timothy Lu (Addgene plasmid # 61455 ; http://n2t.net/addgene:61455 ; RRID:Addgene_61455)
