[The description below was written by a language model from this plasmid's Addgene catalogue record and pLannotate feature annotations shown in this document.]
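Description:
pFF761 is a 4.2 kb bacterial synthetic-biology plasmid built on the pZA11 backbone. It carries an anhydrotetracycline (aTc)-inducible SCRIBE cassette that writes a defined mutation into the E. coli galK locus. It replicates from a p15A origin, which is compatible with ColE1-type plasmids, and the record lists it as low copy. Selection is by ampicillin resistance through a bla gene driven by its own promoter and followed by a lambda t0 terminator. A short annotated match to an RSF origin beside p15A is only a fragment and is probably a similarity hit rather than a second functional origin.

The payload is a single operon driven by the PLtetO-1 promoter, a lambda PL derivative with tet operator sites. In hosts expressing TetR, this promoter is repressed until aTc is added. Downstream lies a short, reverse-oriented fragment of galK, followed by the Ec86 retron reverse transcriptase, the lambda Red Beta single-stranded DNA recombinase, and an rrnB T1 terminator. A very small Gam fragment annotated just before Beta is probably residual upstream lambda sequence rather than a functional gene. The position of the galK segment suggests it sits within the retron's non-coding msr/msd region, although the feature table does not annotate those elements. In such an arrangement, the reverse transcriptase converts the transcript into single-stranded DNA carrying galK homology inside the cell. Beta then anneals this DNA to the chromosomal target and introduces the edit. The "OFF" designation indicates that the written sequence inactivates galK, though the record does not state the exact mutation. The construct is used to record exposure to an inducer as a heritable genomic change that accumulates across a cell population, giving an analog form of DNA-encoded memory.
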