Features (pLannotate 1.2.2; 11 found; start..end, strand, type, name):
      7..80      +  promoter       PLtetO-1 promoter: modified phage lambda PL promoter with tet operator sites (Lutz and Bujard, 1997)
    189..266     -  CDS            galK (fragment): GAL1_ECOLI - Also known as galA. Experimental evidence at protein level: Swiss-Prot protein existence level 1. Catalyzes the transfer of the gamma-phosphate of ATP to D- galactose to form alpha-D-galactose-1-phosphate (Gal-1-P). To a lesser extent, is also able to phosphorylate 2-deoxy-D-galactose and D- galactosamine. Is not able to use D-galacturonic acid, D-talose, L- altrose, and L-glucose as substrates. From Escherichia coli (strain K12).
    313..1272    +  CDS            RT86_ECOLX: Protein predicted: Swiss-Prot protein existence level 4. Participates in the synthesis of a msDNA (a branched RNA linked by a 2',5'-phosphodiester linkage to a single-stranded DNA) of unknown function. The retron transcript serves as primer and template to the reaction, and codes for the RT. From Escherichia coli.
   1282..1306    +  CDS            Gam (fragment): inhibitor of the host RecBCD nuclease in the λ Red system; gam; protects the double-stranded DNA substrate for recombination
   1312..2097    +  CDS            Beta: single-stranded DNA binding recombinase in the λ Red system; bet; mediates pairing of a single-stranded DNA with a complementary target
   2115..2201    +  terminator     rrnB T1 terminator: Escherichia coli rrnB; transcription terminator T1 from the E. coli rrnB gene
   2228..2283    -  rep_origin     RSF ori (fragment): Plasmids containing the RSF 1030 origin of replication can be propagated in E. coli cells that contain additional plasmids with compatible origins.
   2371..2916    -  rep_origin     p15A ori: Plasmids containing the medium-copy-number p15A origin of replication can be propagated in E. coli cells that contain a second plasmid with the ColE1 origin.
   3030..3124    -  terminator     lambda t0 terminator: transcription terminator from phage lambda
   3154..4014    -  CDS            AmpR: β-lactamase; bla; confers resistance to ampicillin, carbenicillin, and related antibiotics
   4015..4119    -  promoter       AmpR promoter: bla
>Addgene plasmid #61455 | pFF761 | depositor full sequence | sequence record 100025 | pFF761 sequence 4219 bps
CTCGAGTCCCTATCAGTGATAGAGATTGACATCCCTATCAGTGATAGAGATACTGAGCACATCAGCAGGA
CGCACTGACCTTAATTAAATGCGCACCCTTAGCGAGAGGTTTATCATTAAGGTCAACCTCTGGATGTTGT
TTCGGCATCCTGCATTGAATCTGAGTTACTGTCTGTTTTCCTGAATTCGGAAACTGCTTTGGTCCCCAGT
GAGCGGCAATCGATTCATTAGGCATGATCTTTCTTGCCGAGCGCGGAAATTAGCTGGAATTCAGGAAACC
CGTTTTTTCTGACGTAAGGGTGCGCAACTTTCATGAAATCCGCTGAATATTTGAACACTTTTAGATTGAG
AAATCTCGGCCTACCTGTCATGAACAATTTGCATGACATGTCTAAGGCGACTCGCATATCTGTTGAAACA
CTTCGGTTGTTAATCTATACAGCTGATTTTCGCTATAGGATCTACACTGTAGAAAAGAAAGGCCCAGAGA
AGAGAATGAGAACCATTTACCAACCTTCTCGAGAACTTAAAGCCTTACAAGGATGGGTTCTACGTAACAT
TTTAGATAAACTGTCGTCATCTCCTTTTTCTATTGGATTTGAAAAGCACCAATCTATTTTGAATAATGCT
ACCCCGCATATTGGGGCAAACTTTATACTGAATATTGATTTGGAGGATTTTTTCCCAAGTTTAACTGCTA
ACAAAGTTTTTGGAGTGTTCCATTCTCTTGGTTATAATCGACTAATATCTTCAGTTTTGACAAAAATATG
TTGTTATAAAAATCTGCTACCACAAGGTGCTCCATCATCACCTAAATTAGCTAATCTAATATGTTCTAAA
CTTGATTATCGTATTCAGGGTTATGCAGGTAGTCGGGGCTTGATATATACGAGATATGCCGATGACCTCA
CCTTATCTGCACAGTCTATGAAAAAGGTTGTTAAAGCACGTGATTTTTTATTTTCTATAATCCCAAGTGA
AGGATTGGTTATTAACTCAAAAAAAACTTGTATTAGTGGGCCTCGTAGTCAGAGGAAAGTTACAGGTTTA
GTTATTTCACAAGAGAAAGTTGGGATAGGTAGAGAAAAATATAAAGAAATTAGAGCAAAGATACATCATA
TATTTTGCGGTAAGTCTTCTGAGATAGAACACGTTAGGGGATGGTTGTCATTTATTTTAAGTGTGGATTC
AAAAAGCCATAGGAGATTAATAACTTATATTAGCAAATTAGAAAAAAAATATGGAAAGAACCCTTTAAAT
AAAGCGAAGACCTAAGGATCCGGTTGATATTGATTCAGAGGTATAAAACGAATGAGTACTGCACTCGCAA
CGCTGGCTGGGAAGCTGGCTGAACGTGTCGGCATGGATTCTGTCGACCCACAGGAACTGATCACCACTCT
TCGCCAGACGGCATTTAAAGGTGATGCCAGCGATGCGCAGTTCATCGCATTACTGATCGTTGCCAACCAG
TACGGCCTTAATCCGTGGACGAAAGAAATTTACGCCTTTCCTGATAAGCAGAATGGCATCGTTCCGGTGG
TGGGCGTTGATGGCTGGTCCCGCATCATCAATGAAAACCAGCAGTTTGATGGCATGGACTTTGAGCAGGA
CAATGAATCCTGTACATGCCGGATTTACCGCAAGGACCGTAATCATCCGATCTGCGTTACCGAATGGATG
GATGAATGCCGCCGCGAACCATTCAAAACTCGCGAAGGCAGAGAAATCACGGGGCCGTGGCAGTCGCATC
CCAAACGGATGTTACGTCATAAAGCCATGATTCAGTGTGCCCGTCTGGCCTTCGGATTTGCTGGTATCTA
TGACAAGGATGAAGCCGAGCGCATTGTCGAAAATACTGCATACACTGCAGAACGTCAGCCGGAACGCGAC
ATCACTCCGGTTAACGATGAAACCATGCAGGAGATTAACACTCTGCTGATCGCCCTGGATAAAACATGGG
ATGACGACTTATTGCCGCTCTGTTCCCAGATATTTCGCCGCGACATTCGTGCATCGTCAGAACTGACACA
GGCCGAAGCAGTAAAAGCTCTTGGATTCCTGAAACAGAAAGCCGCAGAGCAGAAGGTGGCAGCATGAACG
CGTGCTAGAGGCATCAAATAAAACGAAAGGCTCAGTCGAAAGACTGGGCCTTTCGTTTTATCTGTTGTTT
GTCGGTGAACGCTCTCCTGAGTAGGACAAATCCGCCGCCCTAGACCTAGGGGATATATTCCGCTTCCTCG
CTCACTGACTCGCTACGCTCGGTCGTTCGACTGCGGCGAGCGGAAATGGCTTACGAACGGGGCGGAGATT
TCCTGGAAGATGCCAGGAAGATACTTAACAGGGAAGTGAGAGGGCCGCGGCAAAGCCGTTTTTCCATAGG
CTCCGCCCCCCTGACAAGCATCACGAAATCTGACGCTCAAATCAGTGGTGGCGAAACCCGACAGGACTAT
AAAGATACCAGGCGTTTCCCCCTGGCGGCTCCCTCGTGCGCTCTCCTGTTCCTGCCTTTCGGTTTACCGG
TGTCATTCCGCTGTTATGGCCGCGTTTGTCTCATTCCACGCCTGACACTCAGTTCCGGGTAGGCAGTTCG
CTCCAAGCTGGACTGTATGCACGAACCCCCCGTTCAGTCCGACCGCTGCGCCTTATCCGGTAACTATCGT
CTTGAGTCCAACCCGGAAAGACATGCAAAAGCACCACTGGCAGCAGCCACTGGTAATTGATTTAGAGGAG
TTAGTCTTGAAGTCATGCGCCGGTTAAGGCTAAACTGAAAGGACAAGTTTTGGTGACTGCGCTCCTCCAA
GCCAGTTACCTCGGTTCAAAGAGTTGGTAGCTCAGAGAACCTTCGAAAAACCGCCCTGCAAGGCGGTTTT
TTCGTTTTCAGAGCAAGAGATTACGCGCAGACCAAAACGATCTCAAGAAGATCATCTTATTAATCAGATA
AAATATTTCTAGATTTCAGTGCAATTTATCTCTTCAAATGTAGCACCTGAAGTCAGCCCCATACGATATA
AGTTGTTACTAGTGCTTGGATTCTCACCAATAAAAAACGCCCGGCGGCAACCGAGCGTTCTGAACAAATC
CAGATGGAGTTCTGAGGTCATTACTGGATCTATCAACAGGAGTCCAAGCGAGCTCGTAAACTTGGTCTGA
CAGTTACCAATGCTTAATCAGTGAGGCACCTATCTCAGCGATCTGTCTATTTCGTTCATCCATAGTTGCC
TGACTCCCCGTCGTGTAGATAACTACGATACGGGAGGGCTTACCATCTGGCCCCAGTGCTGCAATGATAC
CGCGAGACCCACGCTCACCGGCTCCAGATTTATCAGCAATAAACCAGCCAGCCGGAAGGGCCGAGCGCAG
AAGTGGTCCTGCAACTTTATCCGCCTCCATCCAGTCTATTAATTGTTGCCGGGAAGCTAGAGTAAGTAGT
TCGCCAGTTAATAGTTTGCGCAACGTTGTTGCCATTGCTACAGGCATCGTGGTGTCACGCTCGTCGTTTG
GTATGGCTTCATTCAGCTCCGGTTCCCAACGATCAAGGCGAGTTACATGATCCCCCATGTTGTGCAAAAA
AGCGGTTAGCTCCTTCGGTCCTCCGATCGTTGTCAGAAGTAAGTTGGCCGCAGTGTTATCACTCATGGTT
ATGGCAGCACTGCATAATTCTCTTACTGTCATGCCATCCGTAAGATGCTTTTCTGTGACTGGTGAGTACT
CAACCAAGTCATTCTGAGAATAGTGTATGCGGCGACCGAGTTGCTCTTGCCCGGCGTCAATACGGGATAA
TACCGCGCCACATAGCAGAACTTTAAAAGTGCTCATCATTGGAAAACGTTCTTCGGGGCGAAAACTCTCA
AGGATCTTACCGCTGTTGAGATCCAGTTCGATGTAACCCACTCGTGCACCCAACTGATCTTCAGCATCTT
TTACTTTCACCAGCGTTTCTGGGTGAGCAAAAACAGGAAGGCAAAATGCCGCAAAAAAGGGAATAAGGGC
GACACGGAAATGTTGAATACTCATACTCTTCCTTTTTCAATATTATTGAAGCATTTATCAGGGTTATTGT
CTCATGAGCGGATACATATTTGAATGTATTTAGAAAAATAAACAAATAGGGGTTCCGCGCACATTTCCCC
GAAAAGTGCCACCTGACGTCTAAGAAACCATTATTATCATGACATTAACCTATAAAAATAGGCGTATCAC
GAGGCCCTTTCGTCTTCAC
