>Addgene plasmid #61455 | pFF761 | addgene partial sequence | sequence record 101264 | pLTet-F 5'-ACTGAGCACATCAGCAGGAC-3'
AGGTTTATCATTAAGGTCAACCTCTGGATGTTGTTTCGGCATCCTGCATTGAATCTGAGTTACTGTCTGT
TTTCCTGAATTCGGAAACTGCTTTGGTCCCCAGTGAGCGGCAATCGATTCATTAGGCATGATCTTTCTTG
CCGAGCGCGGAAATTAGCTGGAATTCAGGAAACCCGTTTTTTCTGACGTAAGGGTGCGCAACTTTCATGA
AATCCGCTGAATATTTGAACACTTTTAGATTGAGAAATCTCGGCCTACCTGTCATGAACAATTTGCATGA
CATGTCTAAGGCGACTCGCATATCTGTTGAAACACTTCGGTTGTTAATCTATACAGCTGATTTTCGCTAT
AGGATCTACACTGTAGAAAAGAAAGGCCCAGAGAAGAGAATGAGAACCATTTACCAACCTTCTCGAGAAC
TTAAAGCCTTACAAGGATGGGTTCTACGTAACATTTTAGATAAACTGTCGTCATCTCCTTTTTCTATTGG
ATTTGAAAAGCACCAATCTATTTTGAATAATGCTACCCCGCATATTGGGGCAAACTTTATACTGAATATT
GATTTGGAGGATTTTTTCCCAAGTTTAACTGCTAACAAAGTTTTTGGAGTGTTCCATTCTCTTGGTTATA
ATCGACTAATATCTTCAGTTTTGACAAAAATATGTTGTTATAAAAATCTGCTACCACAAGGTGCTCCATC
ATCACCTAAATTAGCTAATCTAATATGTTCTAAACTTGATTATCGTATTCAGGGTTATGCAGGTAGTCGG
GGCTTGATATATACGAGATATGCCGATGACCTCACCTTATCTGCACAGTCTATGAAAAAGGTTGTTAAAG
CACGTGATTTTTTATTTTCTATAATCCCAAGTGAAGGATTGGT
