>Addgene plasmid #61455 | pFF761 | addgene partial sequence | sequence record 105720 | pTC14_F1 5'-cctactcaggagagcgttca-3'
GTCTTTCGACTGAGCCTTTCGTTTTATTTGATGCCTCTAGCACGCGTTCATGCTGCCACCTTCTGCTCTG
CGGCTTTCTGTTTCAGGAATCCAAGAGCTTTTACTGCTTCGGCCTGTGTCAGTTCTGACGATGCACGAAT
GTCGCGGCGAAATATCTGGGAACAGAGCGGCAATAAGTCGTCATCCCATGTTTTATCCAGGGCGATCAGC
AGAGTGTTAATCTCCTGCATGGTTTCATCGTTAACCGGAGTGATGTCGCGTTCCGGCTGACGTTCTGCAG
TGTATGCAGTATTTTCGACAATGCGCTCGGCTTCATCCTTGTCATAGATACCAGCAAATCCGAAGGCCAG
ACGGGCACACTGAATCATGGCTTTATGACGTAACATCCGTTTGGGATGCGACTGCCACGGCCCCGTGATT
TCTCTGCCTTCGCGAGTTTTGAATGGTTCGCGGCGGCATTCATCCATCCATTCGGTAACGCAGATCGGAT
GATTACGGTCCTTGCGGTAAATCCGGCATGTACAGGATTCATTGTCCTGCTCAAAGTCCATGCCATCAAA
CTGCTGGTTTTCATTGATGATGCGGGACCAGCCATCAACGCCCACCACCGGAACGATGCCATTCTGCTTA
TCAGGAAAGGCGTAAATTTCTTTCGTCCACGGATTAAGGCCGTACTGGTTGGCAACGATCAGTAATGCGA
TGAACTGCGCATCGCTGGCATCACCTTTAAATGCCGTCTGGCGAAGAGTGGTGATCAGTTCCTGTGGGTC
GACAGAATCCATGCCGACACGTTCAGCCAGCTTCCCAGCCAGCGTTGCGAGTGCAGTACTCATTCGTTTT
ATACCTCTGAATCAATATCAACCGGATCCTTAGGTCTTCGCTTTATTTAAAGGGTTCTTTCCATATTTTT
